Addgene plasmid #248868: TDP-43_CTD_12S→E_S305C/A326P
Purpose: Expresses MBP-tagged C-terminal domain of TDP-43 with 12S→E, S305C and A326P.
Depositing lab: Nicolas Fawzi. Depositing organization: Brown University. Publication: Structural details of helix-mediated multimerization of the conserved region of TDP-43 C-terminal domain. Rizuan A, Shenoy J, Mohanty P, Dos Passos PM, Mercado Ortiz JF, Bai L, Viswanathan R, Zaborowksy J, Wang SH, Johnson V, Mamede LD, Titus AR, Ayala YM, Ghirlando R, Mittal J, Fawzi NL. Nat Commun. 2025 Nov 26;16(1):10528. doi: 10.1038/s41467-025-65546-w. PubMed 41298366.
Backbone
  Vector backbone: pTHMT
  Backbone size w/o insert (bp): 6458
  Total vector size (bp): 6905
  Vector type: Bacterial Expression
Growth in bacteria
  Bacterial resistance: Kanamycin, 50 μg/mL
  Growth temperature: 37°C
  Growth strain: DH5alpha
  Copy number: High Copy
Gene/Insert
  Gene/Insert name: TDP-43_CTD_12S→E_S305C/A326P
  Species: H. sapiens (human)
  Insert size (bp): 447
  Mutation: changed S292E, S369E, S377E, S379E, S387E, S389E, S393E, S395E, S403E, S404E, S309E, S410E and S305C, A326P
  Entrez Gene: TARDBP (a.k.a. ALS10, TDP-43)
  Tag / fusion protein: 6xHis tags-MBP (N terminal on backbone)
Terms and licenses: Academic/Nonprofit Terms; Industry Terms: Not Available to Industry
Depositor comments: Please visit https://doi.org/10.1101/2024.07.05.602258 for bioRxiv preprint.
How to cite: TDP-43_CTD_12S→E_S305C/A326P was a gift from Nicolas Fawzi (Addgene plasmid # 248868 ; http://n2t.net/addgene:248868 ; RRID:Addgene_248868)
