[The description below was written by a language model from this plasmid's Addgene catalogue record and pLannotate feature annotations shown in this document.]
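Description:
TDP-43_CTD_12S→E_S305C/A326P is a bacterial expression plasmid of about 6.9 kb built on the pTHMT backbone, a pET-style vector for producing recombinant protein in E. coli. It is propagated through a ColE1/pMB1-type origin and is catalogued as high copy, although the feature table also detects the pBR322-derived bom and rop regions. Selection is by kanamycin through an aminoglycoside phosphotransferase gene, and an f1 origin is also present. Short tetracycline-resistance fragments flanking the lacI cassette appear to be backbone remnants rather than functional markers.

Expression is driven by a T7 promoter with an adjacent lac operator and a T7 gene 10 ribosome binding site, and transcription ends at a T7 terminator. The plasmid-borne lacI gene keeps the cassette repressed until IPTG is added, in a host that supplies T7 RNA polymerase. The open reading frame begins with a short histidine tag region, followed by cytosolic maltose binding protein lacking its signal sequence, which serves as a solubility and purification partner. After a linker containing a partial attB1-like match comes the 447 bp human TARDBP fragment encoding the TDP-43 C-terminal domain. Small downstream matches to a His tag and a T7 gene 10 segment are probably vector sequence beyond the insert, and the record does not say whether they are translated.

The insert carries twelve serine-to-glutamate substitutions, which commonly serve as phosphomimetics, although the record does not state their purpose. It also carries S305C, which introduces a cysteine, and A326P. The listed "S309E" may be a typographical variant of another position. The associated publication concerns helix-mediated multimerization of the conserved region of this domain, so the plasmid is likely used to produce purified protein for such structural and biophysical studies.
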