Features (pLannotate 1.2.2; 23 found; start..end, strand, type, name):
     12..440     +  rep_origin     f1 ori (sequence partly withheld): f1 bacteriophage origin of replication; arrow indicates direction of (+) strand synthesis
    493..550     +  promoter       AmpR promoter (fragment): bla
    559..1374    -  CDS            KanR: aminoglycoside phosphotransferase; aph(3')-Ia; confers resistance to kanamycin in bacteria or G418 (Geneticin®) in eukaryotes
   1496..2084    +  rep_origin     ori: high-copy-number ColE1/pMB1/pBR322/pUC origin of replication
   2270..2409    -  misc_feature   bom: basis of mobility region from pBR322
   2511..2702    -  CDS            rop: Rop protein, which maintains plasmids at low copy number; rop
   2719..3099    +  CDS            YPB1_ECOLX: Protein predicted: Swiss-Prot protein existence level 4. From Escherichia coli.
   3171..3462    -  CDS            TcR (fragment): tetracycline efflux protein; tet; confers resistance to tetracycline
   3477..3498    -  protein_bind   CAP binding site: CAP binding activates transcription in the presence of cAMP. E. coli catabolite activator protein
   3511..4593    -  CDS            lacI: lac repressor; lacI; The lac repressor binds to the lac operator to inhibit transcription in E. coli. This inhibition can be relieved by adding lactose or isopropyl-β-D-thiogalactopyranoside (IPTG).
   4594..4671    -  promoter       lacI promoter: lacI
   4679..4958    -  CDS            TcR (fragment): tetracycline efflux protein; tet; confers resistance to tetracycline
   4980..4998    +  promoter       T7 promoter: promoter for bacteriophage T7 RNA polymerase
   4999..5023    +  protein_bind   lac operator: The lac repressor binds to the lac operator to inhibit transcription in E. coli. This inhibition can be relieved by adding lactose or isopropyl-β-D-thiogalactopyranoside (IPTG). lac repressor encoded by lacI
   5038..5060    +  RBS            RBS: efficient ribosome binding site from bacteriophage T7 gene 10 (Olins and Rangwala, 1989)
   5067..5084    +  CDS            HP-thioredoxin (fragment): His-Patch thioredoxin The histidines at positions 8, 32, and 64 coordinate a divalent cation, allowing HP-thioredoxin to be purified on metal-chelating resins.
   5085..5101    +  CDS            capTEV™ (fragment): composite tag for in vivo biotinylation, TEV protease cleavage, and 6xHis tagging
   5115..6212    +  CDS            MBP: maltose binding protein from E. coli; malE (mutated); This version of the gene does not encode a signal sequence, so MBP will remain in the cytosol.
   6232..6250    +  protein_bind   attB1 (fragment): mutant version of attB; core recombination site for the Gateway® BP reaction BP Clonase™
   6291..6734    +  CDS            TARDBP (fragment): TADBP_HUMAN - Also known as TDP43. Experimental evidence at protein level: Swiss-Prot protein existence level 1. RNA-binding protein that is involved in various steps of RNA biogenesis and processing (PubMed:23519609). Preferentially binds, via its two RNA recognition motifs RRM1 and RRM2, to GU-repeats on RNA molecules predominantly localized within long introns and in the 3'UTR of mRNAs (PubMed:23519609, PubMed:24240615, PubMed:24464995). In turn, regulates the splicing of many non-coding and protein-coding RNAs including proteins involved in neuronal survival, as well as mRNAs that encode p
   6744..6761    +  CDS            9xHis (fragment): 9xHis affinity tag
   6771..6820    +  CDS            SET1 (fragment): solubility-enhancement tag derived from T7 phage gene 10B
   6828..6875    +  terminator     T7 terminator: transcription terminator for bacteriophage T7 RNA polymerase
>Addgene plasmid #248868 | TDP-43_CTD_12S→E_S305C/A326P | addgene full sequence | sequence record 494492 | Addgene NGS Result
TGGCGAATGGG
[124 nt withheld, positions 12-135]
C
[91 nt withheld, positions 137-227]
A
[49 nt withheld, positions 229-277]
CCTTTGACGTTGGAGTCCACGTTCTTT
[37 nt withheld, positions 305-341]
ACCCTATCTCGGTCTATTCTTTTGATTTATAAGGGATTTTGCCGATTTCGGCCTATTGGTTAAAAAATGA
GCTGATTTAACAAAAATTTAACGCGAATTTTAACAAAATATTAACGCTTACAATTTAGGTGGCACTTTTC
GGGGAAATGTGCGCGGAACCCCTATTTGTTTATTTTTCTAAATACATTCAAATATGTATCCGCTCATGAA
TTAATTCTTAGAAAAACTCATCGAGCATCAAATGAAACTGCAATTTATTCATATCAGGATTATCAATACC
ATATTTTTGAAAAAGCCGTTTCTGTAATGAAGGAGAAAACTCACCGAGGCAGTTCCATAGGATGGCAAGA
TCCTGGTATCGGTCTGCGATTCCGACTCGTCCAACATCAATACAACCTATTAATTTCCCCTCGTCAAAAA
TAAGGTTATCAAGTGAGAAATCACCATGAGTGACGACTGAATCCGGTGAGAATGGCAAAAGTTTATGCAT
TTCTTTCCAGACTTGTTCAACAGGCCAGCCATTACGCTCGTCATCAAAATCACTCGCATCAACCAAACCG
TTATTCATTCGTGATTGCGCCTGAGCGAGACGAAATACGCGATCGCTGTTAAAAGGACAATTACAAACAG
GAATCGAATGCAACCGGCGCAGGAACACTGCCAGCGCATCAACAATATTTTCACCTGAATCAGGATATTC
TTCTAATACCTGGAATGCTGTTTTCCCGGGGATCGCAGTGGTGAGTAACCATGCATCATCAGGAGTACGG
ATAAAATGCTTGATGGTCGGAAGAGGCATAAATTCCGTCAGCCAGTTTAGTCTGACCATCTCATCTGTAA
CATCATTGGCAACGCTACCTTTGCCATGTTTCAGAAACAACTCTGGCGCATCGGGCTTCCCATACAATCG
ATAGATTGTCGCACCTGATTGCCCGACATTATCGCGAGCCCATTTATACCCATATAAATCAGCATCCATG
TTGGAATTTAATCGCGGCCTAGAGCAAGACGTTTCCCGTTGAATATGGCTCATAACACCCCTTGTATTAC
TGTTTATGTAAGCAGACAGTTTTATTGTTCATGACCAAAATCCCTTAACGTGAGTTTTCGTTCCACTGAG
CGTCAGACCCCGTAGAAAAGATCAAAGGATCTTCTTGATATCCTTTTTTTCTGCGCGTAATCTGCTGCTT
GCAAACAAAAAAACCACCGCTACCAGCGGTGGTTTGTTTGCCGGATCAAGAGCTACCAACTCTTTTTCCG
AAGGTAACTGGCTTCAGCAGAGCGCAGATACCAAATACTGTCCTTCTAGTGTAGCCGTAGTTAGGCCACC
ACTTCAAGAACTCTGTAGCACCGCCTACATACCTCGCTCTGCTAATCCTGTTACCAGTGGCTGCTGCCAG
TGGCGATAAGTCGTGTCTTACCGGGTTGGACTCAAGACGATAGTTACCGGATAAGGCGCAGCGGTCGGGC
TGAACGGGGGGTTCGTGCACACAGCCCAGCTTGGAGCGAACGACCTACACCGAACTGAGATACCTACAGC
GTGAGCTATGAGAAAGCGCCACGCTTCCCGAAGGGAGAAAGGCGGACAGGTATCCGGTAAGCGGCAGGGT
CGGAACAGGAGAGCGCACGAGGGAGCTTCCAGGGGGAAACGCCTGGTATCTTTATAGTCCTGTCGGGTTT
CGCCACCTCTGACTTGAGCGTCGATTTTTGTGATGCTCGTCAGGGGGGCGGAGCCTATGGAAAAACGCCA
GCAACGCGGCCTTTTTACGGTTCCTGGCCTTTTGCTGGCCTTTTGCTCACATGTTCTTTCCTGCGTTATC
CCCTGATTCTGTGGATAACCGTATTACCGCCTTTGAGTGAGCTGATACCGCTCGCCGCAGCCGAACGACC
GAGCGCAGCGAGTCAGTGAGCGAGGAAGCGGAAGAGCGCCTGATGCGGTATTTTCTCCTTACGCATCTGT
GCGGTATTTCACACCGCAATGGTGCACTCTCAGTACAATCTGCTCTGATGCCGCATAGTTAAGCCAGTAT
ACACTCCGCTATCGCTACGTGACTGGGTCATGGCTGCGCCCCGACACCCGCCAACACCCGCTGACGCGCC
CTGACGGGCTTGTCTGCTCCCGGCATCCGCTTACAGACAAGCTGTGACCGTCTCCGGGAGCTGCATGTGT
CAGAGGTTTTCACCGTCATCACCGAAACGCGCGAGGCAGCTGCGGTAAAGCTCATCAGCGTGGTCGTGAA
GCGATTCACAGATGTCTGCCTGTTCATCCGCGTCCAGCTCGTTGAGTTTCTCCAGAAGCGTTAATGTCTG
GCTTCTGATAAAGCGGGCCATGTTAAGGGCGGTTTTTTCCTGTTTGGTCACTGATGCCTCCGTGTAAGGG
GGATTTCTGTTCATGGGGGTAATGATACCGATGAAACGAGAGAGGATGCTCACGATACGGGTTACTGATG
ATGAACATGCCCGGTTACTGGAACGTTGTGAGGGTAAACAACTGGCGGTATGGATGCGGCGGGACCAGAG
AAAAATCACTCAGGGTCAATGCCAGCGCTTCGTTAATACAGATGTAGGTGTTCCACAGGGTAGCCAGCAG
CATCCTGCGATGCAGATCCGGAACATAATGGTGCAGGGCGCTGACTTCCGCGTTTCCAGACTTTACGAAA
CACGGAAACCGAAGACCATTCATGTTGTTGCTCAGGTCGCAGACGTTTTGCAGCAGCAGTCGCTTCACGT
TCGCTCGCGTATCGGTGATTCATTCTGCTAACCAGTAAGGCAACCCCGCCAGCCTAGCCGGGTCCTCAAC
GACAGGAGCACGATCATGCGCACCCGTGGGGCCGCCATGCCGGCGATAATGGCCTGCTTCTCGCCGAAAC
GTTTGGTGGCGGGACCAGTGACGAAGGCTTGAGCGAGGGCGTGCAAGATTCCGAATACCGCAAGCGACAG
GCCGATCATCGTCGCGCTCCAGCGAAAGCGGTCCTCGCCGAAAATGACCCAGAGCGCTGCCGGCACCTGT
CCTACGAGTTGCATGATAAAGAAGACAGTCATAAGTGCGGCGACGATAGTCATGCCCCGCGCCCACCGGA
AGGAGCTGACTGGGTTGAAGGCTCTCAAGGGCATCGGTCGAGATCCCGGTGCCTAATGAGTGAGCTAACT
TACATTAATTGCGTTGCGCTCACTGCCCGCTTTCCAGTCGGGAAACCTGTCGTGCCAGCTGCATTAATGA
ATCGGCCAACGCGCGGGGAGAGGCGGTTTGCGTATTGGGCGCCAGGGTGGTTTTTCTTTTCACCAGTGAG
ACGGGCAACAGCTGATTGCCCTTCACCGCCTGGCCCTGAGAGAGTTGCAGCAAGCGGTCCACGCTGGTTT
GCCCCAGCAGGCGAAAATCCTGTTTGATGGTGGTTAACGGCGGGATATAACATGAGCTGTCTTCGGTATC
GTCGTATCCCACTACCGAGATATCCGCACCAACGCGCAGCCCGGACTCGGTAATGGCGCGCATTGCGCCC
AGCGCCATCTGATCGTTGGCAACCAGCATCGCAGTGGGAACGATGCCCTCATTCAGCATTTGCATGGTTT
GTTGAAAACCGGACATGGCACTCCAGTCGCCTTCCCGTTCCGCTATCGGCTGAATTTGATTGCGAGTGAG
ATATTTATGCCAGCCAGCCAGACGCAGACGCGCCGAGACAGAACTTAATGGGCCCGCTAACAGCGCGATT
TGCTGGTGACCCAATGCGACCAGATGCTCCACGCCCAGTCGCGTACCGTCTTCATGGGAGAAAATAATAC
TGTTGATGGGTGTCTGGTCAGAGACATCAAGAAATAACGCCGGAACATTAGTGCAGGCAGCTTCCACAGC
AATGGCATCCTGGTCATCCAGCGGATAGTTAATGATCAGCCCACTGACGCGTTGCGCGAGAAGATTGTGC
ACCGCCGCTTTACAGGCTTCGACGCCGCTTCGTTCTACCATCGACACCACCACGCTGGCACCCAGTTGAT
CGGCGCGAGATTTAATCGCCGCGACAATTTGCGACGGCGCGTGCAGGGCCAGACTGGAGGTGGCAACGCC
AATCAGCAACGACTGTTTGCCCGCCAGTTGTTGTGCCACGCGGTTGGGAATGTAATTCAGCTCCGCCATC
GCCGCTTCCACTTTTTCCCGCGTTTTCGCAGAAACGTGGCTGGCCTGGTTCACCACGCGGGAAACGGTCT
GATAAGAGACACCGGCATACTCTGCGACATCGTATAACGTTACTGGTTTCACATTCACCACCCTGAATTG
ACTCTCTTCCGGGCGCTATCATGCCATACCGCGAAAGGTTTTGCGCCATTCGATGGTGTCCGGGATCTCG
ACGCTCTCCCTTATGCGACTCCTGCATTAGGAAGCAGCCCAGTAGTAGGTTGAGGCCGTTGAGCACCGCC
GCCGCAAGGAATGGTGCATGCAAGGAGATGGCGCCCAACAGTCCCCCGGCCACGGGGCCTGCCACCATAC
CCACGCCGAAACAAGCGCTCATGAGCCCGAAGTGGCGAGCCCGATCTTCCCCATCGGTGATGTCGGCGAT
ATAGGCGCCAGCAACCGCACCTGTGGCGCCGGTGATGCCGGCCACGATGCGTCCGGCGTAGAGGATCGAG
ATCTCGATCCCGCGAAATTAATACGACTCACTATAGGGGAATTGTGAGCGGATAACAATTCCCCTCTAGA
AATAATTTTGTTTAACTTTAAGAAGGAGATATACCATGGGATCTGATAAAATTCATCATCATCATCATCA
CAGCAGCGGTACCAAAATCGAAGAAGGTAAACTGGTAATCTGGATTAACGGCGATAAAGGCTATAACGGT
CTCGCTGAAGTCGGTAAGAAATTCGAGAAAGATACCGGAATTAAAGTCACCGTTGAGCATCCGGATAAAC
TGGAAGAGAAATTCCCACAGGTTGCGGCAACTGGCGATGGCCCTGACATTATCTTCTGGGCACACGACCG
CTTTGGTGGCTACGCTCAATCTGGCCTGTTGGCTGAAATCACCCCGGACAAAGCGTTCCAGGACAAGCTG
TATCCGTTTACCTGGGATGCCGTACGTTACAACGGCAAGCTGATTGCTTACCCGATCGCTGTTGAAGCGT
TATCGCTGATTTATAACAAAGATCTGCTGCCGAACCCGCCAAAAACCTGGGAAGAGATCCCGGCGCTGGA
TAAAGAACTGAAAGCGAAAGGTAAGAGCGCGCTGATGTTCAACCTGCAAGAACCGTACTTCACCTGGCCG
CTGATTGCTGCTGACGGGGGTTATGCGTTCAAGTATGAAAACGGCAAGTACGACATTAAAGACGTGGGCG
TGGATAACGCTGGCGCGAAAGCGGGTCTGACCTTCCTGGTTGACCTGATTAAAAACAAACACATGAATGC
AGACACCGATTACTCCATCGCAGAAGCTGCCTTTAATAAAGGCGAAACAGCGATGACCATCAACGGCCCG
TGGGCATGGTCCAACATCGACACCAGCAAAGTGAATTATGGTGTAACGGTACTGCCGACCTTCAAGGGTC
AACCATCCAAACCGTTCGTTGGCGTGCTGAGCGCAGGTATTAACGCCGCCAGTCCGAACAAAGAGCTGGC
AAAAGAGTTCCTCGAAAACTATCTGCTGACTGATGAAGGTCTGGAAGCGGTTAATAAAGACAAACCGCTG
GGTGCCGTAGCGCTGAAGTCTTACGAGGAAGAGTTGGCGAAAGATCCACGTATTGCCGCCACCATGGAAA
ACGCCCAGAAAGGTGAAATCATGCCGAACATCCCGCAGATGTCCGCTTTCTGGTATGCCGTGCGTACTGC
GGTGATCAACGCCGCCAGCGGTCGTCAGACTGTCGATGAAGCCCTGAAAGACGCGCAGACTAATTCGGGA
TCTGATATCACAAGTTTGTACAAAAAAGCTGAAGGCGGTACCGAGAACCTGTACTTCCAGGGTCATATGA
ACCGTCAGCTGGAGCGTAGCGGTCGTTTCGGTGGCAACCCGGGTGGCTTCGGCAACCAAGGTGGCTTTGG
TAACGAGCGTGGTGGCGGTGCGGGTCTGGGTAACAACCAGGGTTGCAACATGGGCGGTGGCATGAACTTC
GGTGCGTTTAGCATTAACCCGGCGATGATGGCGGCGCCGCAGGCGGCGCTGCAAAGCAGCTGGGGCATGA
TGGGTATGCTGGCGAGCCAGCAAAACCAAAGCGGCCCGAGCGGTAACAACCAGAACCAAGGCAACATGCA
GCGTGAGCCGAACCAAGCGTTTGGTGAAGGCAACAACAGCTACAGCGGCGAGAACGAGGGTGCGGCGATT
GGTTGGGGCGAGGCGGAAAACGCGGGCGAGGGTGAAGGTTTTAACGGTGGCTTTGGCGAGGAAATGGACA
GCAAGGAAGAGGGTTGGGGCATGTAACTCGAGCACCACCACCACCACCACTGAGATCCGGCTGCTAACAA
AGCCCGAAAGGAAGCTGAGTTGGCTGCTGCCACCGCTGAGCAATAACTAGYATAACCCCTTGGGGCCTCT
AAACGGGTCTTGAGGGGTTTTTTGCTGAAAGGAGGAACTATATCCGGAT
